>Addgene plasmid #161517 | GPX8 rescue PLAK1 | addgene full sequence | sequence record 318421 | Addgene NGS Result
GGGTCTCTCTGGTTAGACCAGATCTGAGCCTGGGAGCTCTCTGGCTAACTAGGGAACCCACTGCTTAAGC
CTCAATAAAGCTTGCCTTGAGTGCTTCAAGTAGTGTGTGCCCGTCTGTTGTGTGACTCTGGTAACTAGAG
ATCCCTCAGACCCTTTTAGTCAGTGTGGAAAATCTCTAGCAGTGGCGCCCGAACAGGGACTTGAAAGCGA
AAGGGAAACCAGAGGAGCTCTCTCGACGCAGGACTCGGCTTGCTGAAGCGCGCACGGCAAGAGGCGAGGG
GCGGCGACTGGTGAGTACGCCAAAAATTTTGACTAGCGGAGGCTAGAAGGAGAGAGATGGGTGCGAGAGC
GTCAGTATTAAGCGGGGGAGAATTAGATCGCGATGGGAAAAAATTCGGTTAAGGCCAGGGGGAAAGAAAA
AATATAAATTAAAACATATAGTATGGGCAAGCAGGGAGCTAGAACGATTCGCAGTTAATCCTGGCCTGTT
AGAAACATCAGAAGGCTGTAGACAAATACTGGGACAGCTACAACCATCCCTTCAGACAGGATCAGAAGAA
CTTAGATCATTATATAATACAGTAGCAACCCTCTATTGTGTGCATCAAAGGATAGAGATAAAAGACACCA
AGGAAGCTTTAGACAAGATAGAGGAAGAGCAAAACAAAAGTAAGACCACCGCACAGCAAGCAGCAGCTGA
TCTTCAGACCTGGAGGAGGAGATATGAGGGACAATTGGAGAAGTGAATTATATAAATATAAAGTAGTAAA
AATTGAACCATTAGGAGTAGCACCCACCAAGGCAAAGAGAAGAGTGGTGCAGAGAGAAAAAAGAGCAGTG
GGAATAGGAGCTTTGTTCCTTGGGTTCTTGGGAGCAGCAGGAAGCACTATGGGCGCAGCGTCAATGACGC
TGACGGTACAGGCCAGACAATTATTGTCTGGTATAGTGCAGCAGCAGAACAATTTGCTGAGGGCTATTGA
GGCGCAACAGCATCTGTTGCAACTCACAGTCTGGGGCATCAAGCAGCTCCAGGCAAGAATCCTGGCTGTG
GAAAGATACCTAAAGGATCAACAGCTCCTGGGGATTTGGGGTTGCTCTGGAAAACTCATTTGCACCACTG
CTGTGCCTTGGAATGCTAGTTGGAGTAATAAATCTCTGGAACAGATTTGGAATCACACGACCTGGATGGA
GTGGGACAGAGAAATTAACAATTACACAAGCTTAATACACTCCTTAATTGAAGAATCGCAAAACCAGCAA
GAAAAGAATGAACAAGAATTATTGGAATTAGATAAATGGGCAAGTTTGTGGAATTGGTTTAACATAACAA
ATTGGCTGTGGTATATAAAATTATTCATAATGATAGTAGGAGGCTTGGTAGGTTTAAGAATAGTTTTTGC
TGTACTTTCTATAGTGAATAGAGTTAGGCAGGGATATTCACCATTATCGTTTCAGACCCACCTCCCAACC
CCGAGGGGACCCGACAGGCCCGAAGGAATAGAAGAAGAAGGTGGAGAGAGAGACAGAGACAGATCCATTC
GATTAGTGAACGGATCTCGACGGTATCGATCACGAGACTAGCCTCGAGCAGCAGCCCCCTTCACCGAGGG
CCTATTTCCCATGATTCCTTCATATTTGCATATACGATACAAGGCTGTTAGAGAGATAATTGGAATTAAT
TTGACTGTAAACACAAAGATATTAGTACAAAATACGTGACGTAGAAAGTAATAATTTCTTGGGTAGTTTG
CAGTTTTAAAATTATGTTTTAAAATGGACTATCATATGCCAAGTACGCCCCCTATTGACGTCAATGACGG
TAAATGGCCCGCCTGGCATTATGCCCAGTACATGACCTTATGGGACTTTCCTACTTGGCAGTACATCTAC
GTATTAGTCATCGCTATTACCATGGTGATGCGGTTTTGGCAGTACATCAATGGGCGTGGATAGCGGTTTG
ACTCACGGGGATTTCCAAGTCTCCACCCCATTGACGTCAATGGGAGTTTGTTTTGGCACCAAAATCAACG
GGACTTTCCAAAATGTCGTAACAACTCCGCCCCATTGACGCAAATGGGCGGTAGGCGTGTACGGTGGGAG
GTCTATATAAGCAGAGCTGGTTTAGTGAACCGTCAGATCCGCTAGCGCTACCGGTTTAATTAAGTCCAAC
ATGGAGCCTCTTGCAGCTTACCCGCTAAAATGTTCCGGGCCACGCGCTAAGGTATTTGCAGTTTTGCTGT
CTATAGTTCTATGCACAGTAACGCTATTTCTTCTACAACTAAAATTCCTCAAACCTAAAATCAACAGCTT
TTATGCCTTTGAAGTGAAGGATGCAAAAGGAAGAACTGTTTCTCTGGAAAAGTATAAAGGCAAAGTTTCA
CTAGTTGTAAACGTGGCCAGTGACTGCCAACTCACAGACAGAAATTACTTAGGGCTGAAGGAACTGCACA
AAGAGTTTGGACCATCCCACTTCAGCGTGTTGGCTTTTCCCTGCAATCAGTTTGGAGAATCGGAGCCCCG
CCCAAGCAAGGAAGTAGAATCTTTTGCAAGAAAAAACTACGGAGTAACTTTCCCCATCTTCCACAAGATT
AAGATTCTAGGATCTGAAGGAGAACCTGCATTTAGATTTCTTGTTGATTCTTCAAAGAAGGAACCAAGGT
GGAATTTTTGGAAGTATCTTGTCAACCCTGAGGGTCAAGTTGTGAAGTTCTGGAAGCCAGAGGAGCCCAT
TGAAGTCATCAGGCCTGACATAGCAGCTCTGGTTAGACAAGTGATCATAAAAAAGAAAGAGGATCTAGGA
GGCAGCGCGGCCGCAGGCGACTACAAAGACCATGACGGTGATTATAAAGATCATGACATTGATTACAAGG
ATGACGATGACAAGTAATAAGAATTCTCGACCTCGAGACAAATGGCAGTATTCATCCACAATTTTAAAAG
AAAAGGGGGGATTGGGGGGTACAGTGCAGGGGAAAGAATAGTAGACATAATAGCAACAGACATACAAACT
AAAGAATTACAAAAACAAATTACAAAAATTCAAAATTTTCGGGTTTATTACAGGGACAGCAGAGATCCAC
TTTGGCCGCGGCTCGAGGGGGTTGGGGTTGCGCCTTTTCCAAGGCAGCCCTGGGTTTGCGCAGGGACGCG
GCTGCTCTGGGCGTGGTTCCGGGAAACGCAGCGGCGCCGACCCTGGGTCTCGCACATTCTTCACGTCCGT
TCGCAGCGTCACCCGGATCTTCGCCGCTACCCTTGTGGGCCCCCCGGCGACGCTTCCTGCTCCGCCCCTA
AGTCGGGAAGGTTCCTTGCGGTTCGCGGCGTGCCGGACGTGACAAACGGAAGCCGCACGTCTCACTAGTA
CCCTCGCAGACGGACAGCGCCAGGGAGCAATGGCAGCGCGCCGACCGCGATGGGCTGTGGCCAATAGCGG
CTGCTCAGCAGGGCGCGCCGAGAGCAGCGGCCGGGAAGGGGCGGTGCGGGAGGCGGGGTGTGGGGCGGTA
GTGTGGGCCCTGTTCCTGCCCGCGCGGTGTTCCGCATTCTGCAAGCCTCCGGAGCGCACGTCGGCAGTCG
GCTCCCTCGTTGACCGAATCACCGACCTCTCTCCCCAGGGGGATCCACCGGAGCTTACCATGAAAAAGCC
TGAACTCACCGCGACGTCTGTCGAGAAGTTTCTGATCGAAAAGTTCGACAGCGTCTCCGACCTGATGCAG
CTCTCGGAGGGCGAAGAATCTCGTGCTTTCAGCTTCGATGTAGGAGGGCGTGGATATGTCCTGCGGGTAA
ATAGCTGCGCCGATGGTTTCTACAAAGATCGTTATGTTTATCGGCACTTTGCATCGGCCGCGCTCCCGAT
TCCGGAAGTGCTTGACATTGGGGAATTCAGCGAGAGCCTGACCTATTGCATCTCCCGCCGTGCACAGGGT
GTCACGTTGCAAGACCTGCCTGAAACCGAACTGCCCGCTGTTCTGCAGCCGGTCGCGGAGGCCATGGATG
CGATCGCTGCGGCCGATCTTAGCCAGACGAGCGGGTTCGGCCCATTCGGACCGCAAGGAATCGGTCAATA
CACTACATGGCGTGATTTCATATGCGCGATTGCTGATCCCCATGTGTATCACTGGCAAACTGTGATGGAC
GACACCGTCAGTGCGTCCGTCGCGCAGGCTCTCGATGAGCTGATGCTTTGGGCCGAGGACTGCCCCGAAG
TCCGGCACCTCGTGCACGCGGATTTCGGCTCCAACAATGTCCTGACGGACAATGGCCGCATAACAGCGGT
CATTGACTGGAGCGAGGCGATGTTCGGGGATTCCCAATACGAGGTCGCCAACATCTTCTTCTGGAGGCCG
TGGTTGGCTTGTATGGAGCAGCAGACGCGCTACTTCGAGCGGAGGCATCCGGAGCTTGCAGGATCGCCGC
GGCTCCGGGCGTATATGCTCCGCATTGGTCTTGACGCCCGCCCCACGACCCGCAGCGCCCGACCGAAAGG
AGCGCACGACCCCATGCATCGGTACCTTTAAGACCAATGACTTACAAGGCAGCTGTAGATCTTAGCCACT
TTTTAAAAGAAAAGGGGGGACTGGAAGGGCTAATTCACTCCCAACGAAGACAAGATCTGCTTTTTGCTTG
TACTGGGTCTCTCTGGTTAGACCAGATCTGAGCCTGGGAGCTCTCTGGCTAACTAGGGAACCCACTGCTT
AAGCCTCAATAAAGCTTGCCTTGAGTGCTTCAAGTAGTGTGTGCCCGTCTGTTGTGTGACTCTGGTAACT
AGAGATCCCTCAGACCCTTTTAGTCAGTGTGGAAAATCTCTAGCAGTAGTAGTTCATGTCATCTTATTAT
TCAGTATTTATAACTTGCAAAGAAATGAATATCAGAGAGTGAGAGGAACTTGTTTATTGCAGCTTATAAT
GGTTACAAATAAAGCAATAGCATCACAAATTTCACAAATAAAGCATTTTTTTCACTGCATTCTAGTTGTG
GTTTGTCCAAACTCATCAATGTATCTTATCATGTCTGGCTCTAGCTATCCCGCCCCTAACTCCGCCCATC
CCGCCCCTAACTCCGCCCAGTTCCGCCCATTCTCCGCCCCATGGCTGACTAATTTTTTTTATTTATGCAG
AGGCCGAGGCCGCCTCGGCCTCTGAGCTATTCCAGAAGTAGTGAGGAGGCTTTTTTGGAGGCCTAGGGAC
GTACCCAATTCGCCCTATAGTGAGTCGTATTACGCGCGCTCACTGGCCGTCGTTTTACAACGTCGTGACT
GGGAAAACCCTGGCGTTACCCAACTTAATCGCCTTGCAGCACATCCCCCTTTCGCCAGCTGGCGTAATAG
CGAAGAGGCCCGCACCGATCGCCCTTCCCAACAGTTGCGCAGCCTGAATGGCGAATGGG
[124 nt withheld, positions 5380-5503]
C
[91 nt withheld, positions 5505-5595]
A
[49 nt withheld, positions 5597-5645]
CCTTTGACGTTGGAGTCCACGTTCTTT
[37 nt withheld, positions 5673-5709]
ACCCTATCTCGGTCTATTCTTTTGATTTATAAGGGATTTTGCCGATTTCGGCCTATTGGTTAAAAAATGA
GCTGATTTAACAAAAATTTAACGCGAATTTTAACAAAATATTAACGCTTACAATTTAGGTGGCACTTTTC
GGGGAAATGTGCGCGGAACCCCTATTTGTTTATTTTTCTAAATACATTCAAATATGTATCCGCTCATGAG
ACAATAACCCTGATAAATGCTTCAATAATATTGAAAAAGGAAGAGTATGAGTATTCAACATTTCCGTGTC
GCCCTTATTCCCTTTTTTGCGGCATTTTGCCTTCCTGTTTTTGCTCACCCAGAAACGCTGGTGAAAGTAA
AAGATGCTGAAGATCAGTTGGGTGCACGAGTGGGTTACATCGAACTGGATCTCAACAGCGGTAAGATCCT
TGAGAGTTTTCGCCCCGAAGAACGTTTTCCAATGATGAGCACTTTTAAAGTTCTGCTATGTGGCGCGGTA
TTATCCCGTATTGACGCCGGGCAAGAGCAACTCGGTCGCCGCATACACTATTCTCAGAATGACTTGGTTG
AGTACTCACCAGTCACAGAAAAGCATCTTACGGATGGCATGACAGTAAGAGAATTATGCAGTGCTGCCAT
AACCATGAGTGATAACACTGCGGCCAACTTACTTCTGACAACGATCGGAGGACCGAAGGAGCTAACCGCT
TTTTTGCACAACATGGGGGATCATGTAACTCGCCTTGATCGTTGGGAACCGGAGCTGAATGAAGCCATAC
CAAACGACGAGCGTGACACCACGATGCCTGTAGCAATGGCAACAACGTTGCGCAAACTATTAACTGGCGA
ACTACTTACTCTAGCTTCCCGGCAACAATTAATAGACTGGATGGAGGCGGATAAAGTTGCAGGACCACTT
CTGCGCTCGGCCCTTCCGGCTGGCTGGTTTATTGCTGATAAATCTGGAGCCGGTGAGCGTGGGTCTCGCG
GTATCATTGCAGCACTGGGGCCAGATGGTAAGCCCTCCCGTATCGTAGTTATCTACACGACGGGGAGTCA
GGCAACTATGGATGAACGAAATAGACAGATCGCTGAGATAGGTGCCTCACTGATTAAGCATTGGTAACTG
TCAGACCAAGTTTACTCATATATACTTTAGATTGATTTAAAACTTCATTTTTAATTTAAAAGGATCTAGG
TGAAGATCCTTTTTGATAATCTCATGACCAAAATCCCTTAACGTGAGTTTTCGTTCCACTGAGCGTCAGA
CCCCGTAGAAAAGATCAAAGGATCTTCTTGAGATCCTTTTTTTCTGCGCGTAATCTGCTGCTTGCAAACA
AAAAAACCACCGCTACCAGCGGTGGTTTGTTTGCCGGATCAAGAGCTACCAACTCTTTTTCCGAAGGTAA
CTGGCTTCAGCAGAGCGCAGATACCAAATACTGTTCTTCTAGTGTAGCCGTAGTTAGGCCACCACTTCAA
GAACTCTGTAGCACCGCCTACATACCTCGCTCTGCTAATCCTGTTACCAGTGGCTGCTGCCAGTGGCGAT
AAGTCGTGTCTTACCGGGTTGGACTCAAGACGATAGTTACCGGATAAGGCGCAGCGGTCGGGCTGAACGG
GGGGTTCGTGCACACAGCCCAGCTTGGAGCGAACGACCTACACCGAACTGAGATACCTACAGCGTGAGCT
ATGAGAAAGCGCCACGCTTCCCGAAGGGAGAAAGGCGGACAGGTATCCGGTAAGCGGCAGGGTCGGAACA
GGAGAGCGCACGAGGGAGCTTCCAGGGGGAAACGCCTGGTATCTTTATAGTCCTGTCGGGTTTCGCCACC
TCTGACTTGAGCGTCGATTTTTGTGATGCTCGTCAGGGGGGCGGAGCCTATGGAAAAACGCCAGCAACGC
GGCCTTTTTACGGTTCCTGGCCTTTTGCTGGCCTTTTGCTCACATGTTCTTTCCTGCGTTATCCCCTGAT
TCTGTGGATAACCGTATTACCGCCTTTGAGTGAGCTGATACCGCTCGCCGCAGCCGAACGACCGAGCGCA
GCGAGTCAGTGAGCGAGGAAGCGGAAGAGCGCCCAATACGCAAACCGCCTCTCCCCGCGCGTTGGCCGAT
TCATTAATGCAGCTGGCACGACAGGTTTCCCGACTGGAAAGCGGGCAGTGAGCGCAACGCAATTAATGTG
AGTTAGCTCACTCATTAGGCACCCCAGGCTTTACACTTTATGCTTCCGGCTCGTATGTTGTGTGGAATTG
TGAGCGGATAACAATTTCACACAGGAAACAGCTATGACCATGATTACGCCAAGCGCGCAATTAACCCTCA
CTAAAGGGAACAAAAGCTGGAGCTGCAAGCTTAATGTAGTCTTATGCAATACTCTTGTAGTCTTGCAACA
TGGTAACGATGAGTTAGCAACATGCCTTACAAGGAGAGAAAAAGCACCGTGCATGCCGATTGGTGGAAGT
AAGGTGGTACGATCGTGCCTTATTAGGAAGGCAACAGACGGGTCTGACATGGATTGGACGAACCACTGAA
TTGCCGCATTGCAGAGATATTGTATTTAAGTGCCTAGCTCGATACATAAAC
Features (pLannotate 1.2.2; 29 found; start..end, strand, type, name):
      1..181     +  LTR            5' LTR (truncated): truncated 5' long terminal repeat (LTR) from HIV-1
    228..353     +  misc_feature   HIV-1 Ψ: packaging signal of human immunodeficiency virus type 1
    337..700     +  CDS            HIV-1 gag (fragment): gag protein from human immunodeficiency virus 1; gag
    846..1079    +  misc_feature   RRE: The Rev response element (RRE) of HIV-1 allows for Rev-dependent mRNA export from the nucleus to the cytoplasm.
   1456..1556    +  CDS            Rev (fragment): human immunodeficiency virus 1 (HIV-1) Rev protein; rev; enhances nuclear export of unspliced and incompletely spliced viral mRNAs
   1606..1789    +  promoter       U6 promoter (fragment): RNA polymerase III promoter for human U6 snRNA
   1780..1914    +  enhancer       CMV enhancer (fragment): human cytomegalovirus immediate early enhancer; contains an 18-bp deletion relative to the standard CMV enhancer
   1915..2118    +  promoter       CMV promoter: human cytomegalovirus (CMV) immediate early promoter
   2171..2797    +  CDS            GPX8: GPX8_HUMAN - Experimental evidence at protein level: Swiss-Prot protein existence level 1. From Homo sapiens (Human).
   2819..2884    +  CDS            3xFLAG: three tandem FLAG® epitope tags, followed by an enterokinase cleavage site
   2932..3049    +  misc_feature   cPPT/CTS: central polypurine tract and central termination sequence of HIV-1
   3098..3608    +  promoter       hPGK promoter: human phosphoglycerate kinase 1 promoter
   3630..4445    +  CDS            HygR (fragment): aminoglycoside phosphotransferase from E. coli; aph(4)-Ia; confers resistance to hygromycin
   4487..4570    +  CDS            nef (fragment): NEF_HV1Z2 - Experimental evidence at protein level: Swiss-Prot protein existence level 1. Extracellular Nef protein targets CD4(+) T-lymphocytes for apoptosis by interacting with CXCR4 surface receptors. From Human immunodeficiency virus type 1 group M subtype D (isolate Z2/CDC-Z34) (HIV-1).
   4572..4805    +  LTR            3' LTR (ΔU3): self-inactivating 3' long terminal repeat (LTR) from HIV-1
   4877..4998    +  polyA_signal   SV40 poly(A) signal: SV40 polyadenylation signal
   5038..5173    +  rep_origin     SV40 ori: SV40 origin of replication
   5194..5212    -  promoter       T7 promoter: promoter for bacteriophage T7 RNA polymerase
   5220..5375    +  CDS            lacZα (fragment): LacZα fragment of β-galactosidase; lacZ fragment
   5380..5808    +  rep_origin     f1 ori (sequence partly withheld): f1 bacteriophage origin of replication; arrow indicates direction of (+) strand synthesis
   5861..5965    +  promoter       AmpR promoter: bla
   5966..6826    +  CDS            AmpR: β-lactamase; bla; confers resistance to ampicillin, carbenicillin, and related antibiotics
   6997..7585    +  rep_origin     ori: high-copy-number ColE1/pMB1/pBR322/pUC origin of replication
   7768..7860    +  CDS            lacI (fragment): lac repressor; lacI; The lac repressor binds to the lac operator to inhibit transcription in E. coli. This inhibition can be relieved by adding lactose or isopropyl-β-D-thiogalactopyranoside (IPTG).
   7873..7894    +  protein_bind   CAP binding site: CAP binding activates transcription in the presence of cAMP. E. coli catabolite activator protein
   7909..7939    +  promoter       lac promoter: promoter for the E. coli lac operon
   7947..7963    +  protein_bind   lac operator: The lac repressor binds to the lac operator to inhibit transcription in E. coli. This inhibition can be relieved by adding lactose or isopropyl-β-D-thiogalactopyranoside (IPTG). lac repressor encoded by lacI
   8008..8026    +  promoter       T3 promoter: promoter for bacteriophage T3 RNA polymerase
   8054..8280    +  promoter       RSV promoter: Rous sarcoma virus enhancer/promoter
