[The description below was written by a language model from this plasmid's Addgene catalogue record and pLannotate feature annotations shown in this document.]
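Description:
GPX8 rescue PLAK1 is a lentiviral expression plasmid of about 8.3 kb, built on the PLAK1 backbone and designed to restore human glutathione peroxidase 8 (GPX8) in cells whose endogenous gene was knocked out with a lentiCRISPR vector. In bacteria it is maintained through a high-copy ColE1/pUC-type origin with ampicillin resistance (β-lactamase). The backbone also carries an f1 origin, an SV40 origin, and leftover cloning-vector elements, including lac promoter/operator, lacZα and lacI fragments, and T3 and T7 promoters.

The viral portion has a third-generation, self-inactivating layout. An RSV promoter sits at the end of the circular map, directly upstream of the truncated HIV-1 5' LTR, and drives genomic RNA production in packaging cells. It is followed by the Ψ packaging signal with a gag fragment, and the Rev response element for Rev-dependent nuclear export. A ΔU3 3' LTR closes the provirus and disables LTR promoter activity after integration, and an SV40 polyadenylation signal lies downstream.

Within the provirus, a CMV enhancer/promoter drives the human GPX8 coding sequence, which is followed by a 3xFLAG epitope, consistent with a C-terminal tag for detecting the re-expressed protein. A partial U6 promoter upstream of CMV appears to be a remnant of the parent vector. After a cPPT/CTS element, a human PGK promoter drives a hygromycin resistance gene, annotated as a fragment, for selecting transduced mammalian cells. The record does not state whether the GPX8 sequence was altered to escape the original guide RNA. The construct was used in work on GPX8 function in aggressive breast cancer cells, where it serves as an add-back control for knockout phenotypes.
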