Addgene plasmid #161517: GPX8 rescue PLAK1
Purpose: Rescues the expression of GPX8 in GPX8 plenti-CRISPR KO cells
Depositing lab: Yoav Shaul. Depositing organization: Hebrew University. Publication: The glutathione peroxidase 8 (GPX8)/IL-6/STAT3 axis is essential in maintaining an aggressive breast cancer phenotype. Khatib A, Solaimuthu B, Ben Yosef M, Abu Rmaileh A, Tanna M, Oren G, Schlesinger Frisch M, Axelrod JH, Lichtenstein M, Shaul YD. Proc Natl Acad Sci U S A. 2020 Sep 1;117(35):21420-21431. doi: 10.1073/pnas.2010275117. Epub 2020 Aug 18. PubMed 32817494.
Backbone
  Vector backbone: PLAK1
  Total vector size (bp): 8284
  Vector type: Lentiviral
  Selectable markers: Hygromycin
Growth in bacteria
  Bacterial resistance: Ampicillin, 100 μg/mL
  Growth temperature: 30°C
  Growth strain: NEB Stable
  Copy number: High Copy
Gene/Insert
  Gene/Insert name: glutathione peroxidase 8 (alt name: GPX8)
  Species: H. sapiens (human)
  Entrez Gene: GPX8 (a.k.a. EPLA847, GPx-8, GSHPx-8, UNQ847)
  Tag / fusion protein: 3X Flag
Terms and licenses: Academic/Nonprofit Terms; Industry Terms: Not Available to Industry
How to cite: GPX8 rescue PLAK1 was a gift from Yoav Shaul (Addgene plasmid # 161517 ; http://n2t.net/addgene:161517 ; RRID:Addgene_161517)
